Addgene plasmid #25531: SARA1
Purpose: Bacterial expression for structure determination; may not be full ORF
Depositing lab: Cheryl Arrowsmith. Depositing organization: University of Toronto.
Backbone
  Vector backbone: pET28a-LIC
  Backbone manufacturer: SGC
  Backbone size w/o insert (bp): 7328
  Vector type: Bacterial Expression
Growth in bacteria
  Bacterial resistance: Kanamycin, 50 μg/mL
  Growth temperature: 37°C
  Growth strain: DH5alpha
  Copy number: Low Copy
Gene/Insert
  Gene/Insert name: SARA1 (alt names: PDB: 2GAO; SAR1a gene homolog 1; masra2, SAR1, Sara, SARA1)
  Species: H. sapiens (human)
  Insert size (bp): 567
  Entrez Gene: SAR1A (a.k.a. SAR1, SARA1, Sara, masra2)
  Tag / fusion protein: His (N terminal on insert)
  Cloning method: Restriction Enzyme
  Sequencing primers: 5′ T7; 3′ T7-term
Terms and licenses: Academic/Nonprofit Terms; Industry Terms: Not Available to Industry
Depositor comments: PDB: 2GAO http://www.thesgc.org/structures/2GAO/
How to cite: SARA1 was a gift from Cheryl Arrowsmith (Addgene plasmid # 25531 ; http://n2t.net/addgene:25531 ; RRID:Addgene_25531)
