[The description below was written by a language model from this plasmid's Addgene catalogue record.]
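Description:
SARA1 is a bacterial expression plasmid built on the pET28a-LIC backbone, a ligation-independent-cloning derivative of pET28a produced by a structural genomics group. The backbone is listed at 7328 bp without insert. The plasmid confers kanamycin resistance and is recorded as low copy, with propagation in a standard cloning strain of E. coli. No feature table accompanies the record, so the origin of replication and regulatory elements are not itemised. However, the T7 and T7-terminator sequencing primers fit the usual pET arrangement, in which the insert sits between a T7 promoter and T7 terminator and is transcribed in hosts that supply T7 RNA polymerase.

The insert is a 567 bp fragment of human SAR1A (also known as SAR1, SARA1, Sara or masra2). SAR1A is generally known as a small GTPase of the Sar1/Arf family that initiates COPII coat assembly during vesicle export from the endoplasmic reticulum. The protein carries an N-terminal His tag, which allows purification by immobilised metal affinity chromatography. The record warns that the insert may not be the full open reading frame, which is common for crystallography constructs trimmed to a well-behaved domain, but the exact residue boundaries are not given.

The stated purpose is recombinant protein production in bacteria for structure determination, and the depositor links the construct to a deposited Protein Data Bank structure. It is therefore suited to producing purified SAR1A for crystallographic, biophysical or biochemical work. It is not intended for expression in mammalian cells.
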