>Addgene plasmid #25531 | SARA1 | depositor partial sequence | sequence record 11935 | Author sequence
AATGGCTTCAGCAGTGTGCTCCAGTTCCTAGGACTGTACAAGAAATCTGGAAAACTTGTATTCTTAGGTT
TGGATAATGCAGGCAAAACCACTCTTCTTCACATGCTCAAAGATGACAGATTGGGCCAACATGTTCCAAC
ACTACATCCGACATCAGAAGAGCTAACAATTGCTGGAATGACCTTTACAACTTTTGATCTTGGTGGGCAC
GAGCAAGCACGTCGCGTTTGGAAAAATTATCTCCCAGCAATTAATGGGATTGTCTTTCTGGTGGACTGTG
CAGATCATTCTCGCCTCGTGGAATCCAAAGTTGAGCTTAATGCTTTAATGACTGATGAAACAATATCCAA
TGTGCCAATCCTTATCTTGGGTAACAAAATTGACAGAACAGATGCAATCAGTGAAGAAAAACTCCGTGAG
ATATTTGGGCTTTATGGACAGACCACAGGAAAGGGGAATGTGACCCTGAAGGAGCTGAATGCTCGCCCCA
TGGAAGTGTTCATGTGCAGTGTGCTCAAGAGGCAAGGTTACGGCGAGGGTTTCCGCTGGCTCTCCCAGTA
TATTGAC
