>Addgene plasmid #25531 | SARA1 | addgene partial sequence | sequence record 31514 | 25531 with T7
TGAATATTTTGTTTACTTTAAGAAGGAGATATACCATGGGCAGCAGCCATCATCATCATCATCACAGCAG
CGGCCTGGTTCCGCGTGGTAGTAATGGCTTCAGCAGTGTGCTCCAGTTCCTAGGACTGTACAAGAAATCT
GGAAAACTTGTATTCTTAGGTTTGGATAATGCAGGCAAAACCACTCTTCTTCACATGCTCAAAGATGACA
GATTGGGCCAACATGTTCCAACACTACATCCGACATCAGAAGAGCTAACAATTGCTGGAATGACCTTTAC
AACTTTTGATCTTGGTGGGCACGAGCAAGCACGTCGCGTTTGGAAAAATTATCTCCCAGCAATTAATGGG
ATTGTCTTTCTGGTGGACTGTGCAGATCATTCTCGCCTCGTGGAATCCAAAGTTGAGCTTAATGCTTTAA
TGACTGATGAAACAATATCCAATGTGCCAATCCTTATCTTGGGTAACAAAATTGACAGAACAGATGCAAT
CAGTGAAGAAAAACTCCGTGAGATATTTGGGCTTTATGGACAGACCACAGGAAAGGGGAATGTGACCCTG
AAGGAGCTGAATGCTCGCCCCATGGAAGTGTTCATGTGCAGTGTGCTCAAGAGGCAAGGTTACGGCGAGG
GTTTCCGCTGGCTCTCCCAGTATATTGACTGATGACGAAGCTTGCGGCCGCACTCGAGCACCACCACCAC
CACCACTGAGATCCGGCTGCTAACAAAGCCCGAAAGGAAGCTGAGTTGGCTGCTGCCACCGCTGAGCAAT
AACTAGCATAACCCCTTGGGGCCTCTAAACGGGTCTTGAGGGGTTTTTTGCTGAAAGGAGGAACTATATC
CGGATTGGCGAATGGGACGCGCCCTGTAGCGGGCGCATTAAGCGCGGC
